Addgene plasmid #40506: pEMB018 / LRRK2_BC_1309_2210
Depositing lab: Michael J Fox Foundation MJFF. Depositing organization: Michael J Fox Foundation.
Backbone
  Vector backbone: pEMB018
  Backbone manufacturer: Emerald
  Vector type: Baculovirus
Growth in bacteria
  Bacterial resistance: Ampicillin, 100 μg/mL
  Growth temperature: 37°C
  Growth strain: Top10
  Copy number: High Copy
Gene/Insert
  Gene/Insert name: LRRK2
  Species: H. sapiens (human)
  Mutation: WT; aa1309_2210
  Entrez Gene: LRRK2 (a.k.a. AURA17, DARDARIN, PARK8, RIPK7, ROCO2)
  Promoter: polH
  Tag / fusion protein: 6xHis (N terminal on insert)
  Cloning method: Restriction Enzyme; 5′ cloning site BamHI (destroyed during cloning); 3′ cloning site HindIII (destroyed during cloning)
  Sequencing primers: 5′ DSP2466For:GAATTTCGTCGACAGATC; 3′ DSP2466Rev:AATAACCCGGATCAGCTT
Terms and licenses: Academic/Nonprofit Terms; Industry Terms
How to cite: pEMB018 / LRRK2_BC_1309_2210 was a gift from Michael J Fox Foundation MJFF (Addgene plasmid # 40506 ; http://n2t.net/addgene:40506 ; RRID:Addgene_40506)
