[The description below was written by a language model from this plasmid's Addgene catalogue record and pLannotate feature annotations shown in this document.]
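Description:
pEMB018 / LRRK2_BC_1309_2210 is a 10,142 nt baculovirus transfer plasmid built on the Emerald pEMB018 backbone for expressing a fragment of human LRRK2 (PARK8, dardarin) in insect cells. In bacteria it is maintained as a high-copy plasmid through a ColE1/pUC-type origin and selected with ampicillin via the β-lactamase gene and its own promoter. An f1 phage origin and a remnant of lacZα are also present.

The payload is wild-type LRRK2 residues 1309–2210, placed downstream of the very late AcMNPV polyhedrin (polH) promoter. The fragment was inserted between BamHI and HindIII sites that were both destroyed during cloning. The catalogue entry lists a 6xHis tag at the N terminus of the insert, whereas the feature annotation detects a short histidine tag just downstream of the LRRK2 coding region. The tag's position should therefore be checked against the sequence.

The expression cassette is flanked by baculoviral sequences: lef2 and ORF603 on one side, and the ORF1629 recombination region on the other. These serve as homology arms for recombination with baculovirus genomic DNA in insect cells, moving the cassette into the polyhedrin locus to produce recombinant virus. A divergently oriented β-glucuronidase (GUS) gene driven by the late p6.9 promoter lies within the same flanked region and offers a reporter for identifying recombinant virus.

The record does not state a specific application. The design is consistent with producing His-tagged recombinant LRRK2 fragment for affinity purification and for biochemical or structural study of this Parkinson's disease–associated kinase.
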