Features (pLannotate 1.2.2; 14 found; start..end, strand, type, name):
    329..453     +  CDS            lef2: baculovirus late expression factor 2
    491..1096    +  CDS            ORF603: baculovirus ORF603 protein
   1167..2972    -  CDS            GUS: β-glucuronidase; uidA (or gusA) from E. coli
   2987..3302    -  promoter       p6.9 promoter: Autographa californica p6.9; baculovirus late basic protein promoter
   3317..3408    +  promoter       polyhedrin promoter: polh from Autographa californica; promoter for the baculovirus polyhedrin gene
   3463..6168    +  CDS            LRRK2 (fragment): LRRK2_HUMAN - Also known as PARK8. Experimental evidence at protein level: Swiss-Prot protein existence level 1. Serine/threonine-protein kinase which phosphorylates a broad range of proteins involved in multiple processes such as neuronal plasticity, autophagy, and vesicle trafficking (PubMed:20949042, PubMed:22012985, PubMed:26824392, PubMed:29125462, PubMed:28720718, PubMed:29127255, PubMed:30398148, PubMed:29212815, PubMed:30635421, PubMed:21850687, PubMed:23395371, PubMed:17114044, PubMed:24687852, PubMed:26014385, PubMed:25201882). Is a key regulator of RAB GTPases by regulating the GTP/
   6192..6209    +  CDS            9xHis (fragment): 9xHis affinity tag
   6246..7603    +  misc_recomb    baculovirus recombination region (ORF1629): contains part of ORF1629
   7601..7678    -  CDS            P61 (fragment): P78_NPVAC - Experimental evidence at protein level: Swiss-Prot protein existence level 1. Plays a role in the transport of the nucleocapsids from the cytoplasm toward the host nucleus together with the host actin- polymerizing Arp2/3 complex. From Autographa californica nuclear polyhedrosis virus (AcMNPV).
   7866..8454    -  rep_origin     ori: high-copy-number ColE1/pMB1/pBR322/pUC origin of replication
   8625..9485    -  CDS            AmpR: β-lactamase; bla; confers resistance to ampicillin, carbenicillin, and related antibiotics
   9486..9590    -  promoter       AmpR promoter: bla
   9617..10072   +  rep_origin     f1 ori (sequence partly withheld): f1 bacteriophage origin of replication; arrow indicates direction of (+) strand synthesis
  10077..1       -  CDS            lacZα (fragment) (across the origin): LacZα fragment of β-galactosidase; lacZ fragment
>Addgene plasmid #40506 | pEMB018 / LRRK2_BC_1309_2210 | depositor full sequence | sequence record 52179 | pEMB018 / LRRK2_BC_1309_2210 sequence 10142 bps
GGAACGGCTCCGCCCACTATTAATGAAATTAAAAATTCCAATTTTAAAAAACGCAGCAAGAGAAACATTT
GTATGAAAGAATGCGTAGAAGGAAAGAAAAATGTCGTCGACATGCTGAACAACAAGATTAATATGCCTCC
GTGTATAAAAAAAATATTGAACGATTTGAAAGAAAACAATGTACCGCGCGGCGGTATGTACAGGAAGAGG
TTTATACTAAACTGTTACATTGCAAACGTGGTTTCGTGTGCCAAGTGTGAAAACCGATGTTTAATCAAGG
CTCTGACGCATTTCTACAACCACGACTCCAAGTGTGTGGGTGAAGTCATGCATCTTTTAATCAAATCCCA
AGATGTGTATAAACCACCAAACTGCCAAAAAATGAAAACTGTCGACAAGCTCTGTCCGTTTGCTGGCAAC
TGCAAGGGTCTCAATCCTATTTGTAATTATTGAATAATAAAACAATTATAAATGCTAAATTTGTTTTTTA
TTAACGATACAAACCAAACGCAACAAGAACATTTGTAGTATTATCTATAATTGAAAACGCGTAGTTATAA
TCGCTGAGGTAATATTTAAAATCATTTTCAAATGATTCACAGTTAATTTGCGACAATATAATTTTATTTT
CACATAAACTAGACGCCTTGTCGTCTTCTTCTTCGTATTCCTTCTCTTTTTCATTTTTCTCTTCATAAAA
ATTAACATAGTTATTATCGTATCCATATATGTATCTATCGTATAGAGTAAATTTTTTGTTGTCATAAATA
TATATGTCTTTTTTAATGGGGTGTATAGTACCGCTGCGCATAGTTTTTCTGTAATTTACAACAGTGCTAT
TTTCTGGTAGTTCTTCGGAGTGTGTTGCTTTAATTATTAAATTTATATAATCAATGAATTTGGGATCGTC
GGTTTTGTACAATATGTTGCCGGCATAGTACGCAGCTTCTTCTAGTTCAATTACACCATTTTTTAGCAGC
ACCGGATTAACATAACTTTCCAAAATGTTGTACGAACCGTTAAACAAAAACAGTTCACCTCCCTTTTCTA
TACTATTGTCTGCGAGCAGTTGTTTGTTGTTAAAAATAACAGCCATTGTAATGAGACGCACAAACTAATA
TCACAAACTGGAAATGTCTATCAATATATAGTTGCTGATCAGATCCTCATTGTTTGCCTCCCTGCTGCGG
TTTTTCACCGAAGTTCATGCCAGTCCAGCGTTTTTGCAGCAGAAAAGCCGCCGACTTCGGTTTGCGGTCG
CGAGTGAAGATCCCTTTCTTGTTACCGCCAACGCGCAATATGCCTTGCGAGGTCGCAAAATCGGCGAAAT
TCCATACCTGTTCACCGACGACGGCGCTGACGCGATCAAAGACGCGGTGATACATATCCAGCCATGCACA
CTGATACTCTTCACTCCACATGTCGGTGTACATTGAGTGCAGCCCGGCTAACGTATCCACGCCGTATTCG
GTGATGATAATCGGCTGATGCAGTTTCTCCTGCCAGGCCAGAAGTTCTTTTTCCAGTACCTTCTCTGCCG
TTTCCAAATCGCCGCTTTGGACATACCATCCGTAATAACGGTTCAGGCACAGCACATCAAAGAGATCGCT
GATGGTATCGGTGTGAGCGTCGCAGAACATTACATTGACGCAGGTGATCGGACGCGTCGGGTCGAGTTTA
CGCGTTGCTTCCGCCAGTGGCGCGAAATATTCCCGTGCACCTTGCGGACGGGTATCCGGTTCGTTGGCAA
TACTCCACATCACCACGCTTGGGTGGTTTTTGTCACGCGCTATCAGCTCTTTAATCGCCTGTAAGTGCGC
TTGCTGAGTTTCCCCGTTGACTGCCTCTTCGCTGTACAGTTCTTTCGGCTTGTTGCCCGCTTCGAAACCA
ATGCCTAAAGAGAGCGAAAAGCCGACAGCAGCAGTTTCATCAATCACCACGATGCCATGTTCATCTGCCC
AGTCGAGCATCTCTTCAGCGTAAGGGTAATGCGAGGTACGGTAGGAGTTGGCCCCAATCCAGTCCATTAA
TGCGTGGTCGTGCACCATCAGCACGTTATCGAATCCTTTGCCACGTAAGTCCGCATCTTCATGACGACCA
AAGCCAGTAAAGTAGAACGGTTTGTGGTTAATCAGGAACTGTTGGCCCTTCACTGCCACTGACCGGATGC
CGACGCGAAGCGGGTAGATATCACACTCTGTCTGGCTTTTGGCTGTGACGCACAGTTCATAGAGATAACC
TTCACCCGGTTGCCAGAGGTGCGGATTCACCACTTGCAAAGTCCCGCTAGTGCCTTGTCCAGTTGCAACC
ACCTGTTGATCCGCATCACGCAGTTCAACGCTGACATCACCATTGGCCACCACCTGCCAGTCAACAGACG
CGTGGTTACAGTCTTGCGCGACATGCGTCACCACGGTGATATCGTCCACCCAGGTGTTCGGCGTGGTGTA
GAGCATTACGCTGCGATGGATTCCGGCATAGTTAAAGAAATCATGGAAGTAAGACTGCTTTTTCTTGCCG
TTTTCGTCGGTAATCACCATTCCCGGCGGGATAGTCTGCCAGTTCAGTTCGTTGTTCACACAAACGGTGA
TACGTACACTTTTCCCGGCAATAACATACGGCGTGACATCGGCTTCAAATGGCGTATAGCCGCCCTGATG
CTCCATCACTTCCTGATTATTGACCCACACTTTGCCGTAATGAGTGACCGCATCGAAACGCAGCACGATA
CGCTGGCCTGCCCAACCTTTCGGTATAAAGACTTCGCGCTGATACCAGACGTTGCCCGCATAATTACGAA
TATCTGCATCGGCGAACTGATCGTTAAAACTGCCTGGCACAGCAATTGCCCGGCTTTCTTGTAACGCGCT
TTCCCACCAACGCTGATCAATTCCACAGTTTTCGCGATCCAGACTGAATGCCCACAGGCCGTCGAGTTTT
TTGATTTCACGGGTTGGGGTTTCTACAGGACGGACCATATTTATAGGTGTAATTTATGTAGCTGTAATTT
TTACCTTATTAATATTTTTTACGCTTTGCATTCGACGACTGAACTCCCAAATATATGTTTAACTCGTCTT
GGTCGTTTGAATTTTTGTTGCTGTGTTTCCTAATATTTTCCATCACCTTAAATATGTTATTGTAATCCTC
AATGTTGAACTTGCAATTGGACACGGCATAGTTTTCCATAGTCGTGTAAAACATGGTATTGGCTGCATTG
TAATACATCCGACTGAGCGGGTACGGATCTATGTGTTTGAGCAGCCTGTTCAAAAACTCTGCATCGTCGC
AAAACGGAATTTCGTCGACAGATCTGATCATGGAGATAATTAAAATGATAACCATCTCGCAAATAAATAA
GTATTTTACTGTTTTCGTAACAGTTTTGTAATAAAAAAACCTATAAATATAGGATCTATGCACCACCATC
ACCACCATCACCACTTGGTGCCCCGCGGATCCAAGCACATTGGCTGTAAAGCAAAGGATATTATTCGTTT
CCTGCAGCAGCGTCTTAAGAAGGCCGTGCCCTACAATCGCATGAAGCTGATGATCGTCGGGAACACCGGT
TCTGGAAAGACAACCCTCTTGCAGCAGCTTATGAAGACTAAGAAGTCCGACTTGGGGATGCAGAGCGCCA
CTGTGGGGATCGACGTGAAAGACTGGCCAATCCAAATCCGTGACAAGCGCAAGCGTGACTTAGTACTGAA
CGTGTGGGACTTTGCCGGCAGGGAAGAGTTCTACTCTACGCATCCTCACTTCATGACTCAGCGTGCCCTC
TATCTGGCAGTTTACGACCTCTCAAAGGGCCAGGCTGAGGTGGACGCCATGAAACCCTGGCTGTTTAACA
TCAAGGCTCGTGCTTCCAGCTCCCCTGTGATCTTAGTCGGGACACACTTGGATGTTTCTGATGAGAAGCA
GCGTAAGGCATGTATGAGTAAGATCACCAAAGAGCTGTTGAACAAACGCGGCTTTCCCGCCATCCGTGAT
TACCACTTCGTCAACGCTACCGAGGAAAGCGACGCACTGGCCAAGTTACGTAAGACCATTATCAACGAAA
GCCTGAACTTCAAAATTCGCGACCAGCTGGTGGTCGGACAGCTGATCCCCGACTGCTACGTGGAACTTGA
GAAGATCATCCTGAGCGAGCGCAAGAATGTGCCTATCGAGTTTCCAGTGATCGATCGCAAACGTCTCCTC
CAGCTCGTGCGTGAGAATCAGCTGCAGCTCGACGAGAACGAGCTGCCTCATGCTGTGCACTTCCTTAACG
AGTCAGGTGTCCTCCTGCACTTCCAGGACCCGGCTCTCCAGCTGAGTGACCTCTATTTCGTGGAGCCAAA
GTGGCTCTGTAAAATTATGGCTCAAATCCTCACTGTCAAGGTAGAGGGCTGTCCAAAGCACCCAAAGGGC
ATCATCTCGCGTCGCGACGTGGAAAAGTTTCTCTCTAAGAAGCGCAAGTTTCCCAAGAACTACATGAGCC
AGTACTTTAAACTGTTGGAGAAGTTCCAGATCGCTCTGCCTATCGGCGAAGAGTACCTGTTGGTTCCTTC
CTCCCTGTCCGATCACCGCCCCGTGATTGAGCTGCCTCACTGCGAGAACAGCGAGATTATCATTCGCCTA
TACGAGATGCCGTACTTTCCGATGGGCTTCTGGTCAAGGCTCATCAATCGTCTGCTTGAAATCTCCCCAT
ATATGCTGAGCGGTCGTGAACGCGCTCTGAGGCCAAACCGGATGTACTGGCGCCAGGGGATTTACTTGAA
CTGGTCCCCTGAGGCTTATTGTCTGGTGGGCTCGGAAGTCCTGGATAACCACCCCGAATCATTCCTGAAG
ATCACCGTTCCTTCCTGCCGTAAGGGTTGCATTCTATTGGGACAGGTGGTGGATCATATCGATTCCCTGA
TGGAGGAGTGGTTCCCTGGCCTGTTGGAGATCGACATCTGTGGCGAGGGTGAGACCCTGCTGAAGAAGTG
GGCACTCTACAGTTTCAATGACGGCGAAGAACACCAGAAGATTCTGCTCGACGACCTCATGAAGAAGGCC
GAGGAGGGCGACCTGCTCGTGAACCCCGACCAGCCTAGGCTGACCATCCCCATCTCCCAGATTGCACCCG
ACCTTATCCTCGCTGACCTGCCTCGCAACATCATGCTGAACAATGACGAGCTGGAGTTTGAACAAGCACC
CGAGTTCCTGCTAGGCGACGGCTCTTTCGGTTCAGTTTACCGTGCTGCTTACGAGGGTGAAGAGGTTGCC
GTGAAGATTTTTAACAAGCACACTTCGCTCCGTCTGCTGCGTCAGGAGCTTGTGGTTCTCTGCCACCTGC
ACCACCCTTCCCTGATCTCCCTGCTGGCCGCCGGCATTAGGCCTCGCATGCTAGTGATGGAACTGGCCAG
TAAGGGTTCATTGGACCGCCTGCTGCAGCAGGACAAGGCTAGCCTGACCCGTACGCTCCAGCACCGTATC
GCCCTGCATGTGGCCGACGGACTGCGCTACTTGCACAGTGCCATGATCATTTATCGCGATCTGAAGCCTC
ATAATGTTCTTCTGTTCACGCTCTACCCAAACGCAGCTATCATTGCCAAAATTGCCGATTACGGCATAGC
CCAGTACTGCTGTCGTATGGGTATCAAGACTAGCGAGGGTACACCTGGGTTCCGCGCTCCCGAAGTCGCA
CGCGGGAACGTGATCTACAACCAGCAGGCCGACGTGTACTCGTTTGGCCTGCTCCTGTATGACATTCTCA
CTACCGGAGGCCGGATTGTGGAGGGCCTGAAATTTCCCAACGAGTTCGACGAGCTGGAGATCCAGGGCAA
GCTGCCTGACCCCGTGAAGGAGTACGGTTGTGCACCCTGGCCTATGGTGGAGAAGCTCATTAAGCAGTGT
CTGAAGGAGAACCCTCAGGAACGCCCCACAAGCGCCCAGGTGTTCGACATTCTAAACTCTGCAGAGTTAG
TGTGTCTGACTAGGCGTATCTTACTCCCGAAGAACGTGATCGTTGAGTGCATGGTGGCAACGCACCACAA
CTCGCGTAACGCTAGCATCTGGTTAGGATGTGGGCATACCGATCGTGGCCAGCTGAGTTTCCTCGACCTC
AACACCGAGGGGTATACTAGCGAGGAGGTCGCTGATTCACGCATTCTGTGCCTCGCCCTTGTCCATCTGC
CTGTTGAGTAAAGCTTGCGGCCGCACTCGAGCACCACCACCACCACCACTAACCTAGGTAGCTGAGCGCA
TGCAAGCTGATCCGGGTTATTAGTACATTTATTAAGCGCTAGATTCTGTGCGTTGTTGATTTACAGACAA
TTGTTGTACGTATTTTAATAATTCATTAAATTTATAATCTTTAGGGTGGTATGTTAGAGCGAAAATCAAA
TGATTTTCAGCGTCTTTATATCTGAATTTAAATATTAAATCCTCAATAGATTTGTAAAATAGGTTTCGAT
TAGTTTCAAACAAGGGTTGTTTTTCCGAACCGATGGCTGGACTATCTAATGGATTTTCGCTCAACGCCAC
AAAACTTGCCAAATCTTGTAGCAGCAATCTAGCTTTGTCGATATTCGTTTGTGTTTTGTTTTGTAATAAA
GGTTCGACGTCGTTCAAAATATTATGCGCTTTTGTATTTCTTTCATCACTGTCGTTAGTGTACAATTGAC
TCGACGTAAACACGTTAAATAGAGCTTGGACATATTTAACATCGGGCGTGTTAGCTTTATTAGGCCGATT
ATCGTCGTCGTCCCAACCCTCGTCGTTAGAAGTTGCTTCCGAAGACGATTTTGCCATAGCCACACGACGC
CTATTAATTGTGTCGGCTAACACGTCCGCGATCAAATTTGTAGTTGAGCTTTTTGGAATTATTTCTGATT
GCGGGCGTTTTTGGGCGGGTTTCAATCTAACTGTGCCCGATTTTAATTCAGACAACACGTTAGAAAGCGA
TGGTGCAGGCGGTGGTAACATTTCAGACGGCAAATCTACTAATGGCGGCGGTGGTGGAGCTGATGATAAA
TCTACCATCGGTGGAGGCGCAGGCGGGGCTGGCGGCGGAGGCGGAGGCGGAGGTGGTGGCGGTGATGCAG
ACGGCGGTTTAGGCTCAAATGTCTCTTTAGGCAACACAGTCGGCACCTCAACTATTGTACTGGTTTCGGG
CGCCGTTTTTGGTTTGACCGGTCTGAGACGAGTGCGATTTTTTTCGTTTCTAATAGCTTCCAACAATTGT
TGTCTGTCGTCTAAAGGTGCAGCGGGTTGAGGTTCCGTCGGCATTGGTGGAGCGGGCGGCAATTCAGACA
TCGATGGTGGTGGTGGTGGTGGAGGCGCTGGAATGTTAGGCACGGGAGAAGGTGGTGGCGGCGGTGCCGC
CGGTATAATTTGTTCTGGTTTAGTTTGTTCGCGCACGATTGTGGGCACCGGCGCAGGCGCCGCTGGCTGC
ACAACGGAAGGTCGTCTGCTTCGAGGCAGCGCTTGGGGTGGTGGCAATTCAATATTATAATTGGAATACA
AATCGTAAAAATCTGCTATAAGCATTGTAATTTCGCTATCGTTTACCGTGCCGATATTTAACAACCGCTC
AATGTAAGCAATTGTATTGTAAAGAGATTGTCTCAAGCTCGGATCGATCCCGCACGCCGATAACAAGCCT
TTTCATTTTTACTACAGCATTGTAGTGGCGAGACACTTCGCTGTCGTCGAGGTTTAAACGCTTCCTCGCT
CACTGACTCGCTGCGCTCGGTCGTTCGGCTGCGGCGAGCGGTATCAGCTCACTCAAAGGCGGTAATACGG
TTATCCACAGAATCAGGGGATAACGCAGGAAAGAACATGTGAGCAAAAGGCCAGCAAAAGGCCAGGAACC
GTAAAAAGGCCGCGTTGCTGGCGTTTTTCCATAGGCTCCGCCCCCCTGACGAGCATCACAAAAATCGACG
CTCAAGTCAGAGGTGGCGAAACCCGACAGGACTATAAAGATACCAGGCGTTTCCCCCTGGAAGCTCCCTC
GTGCGCTCTCCTGTTCCGACCCTGCCGCTTACCGGATACCTGTCCGCCTTTCTCCCTTCGGGAAGCGTGG
CGCTTTCTCATAGCTCACGCTGTAGGTATCTCAGTTCGGTGTAGGTCGTTCGCTCCAAGCTGGGCTGTGT
GCACGAACCCCCCGTTCAGCCCGACCGCTGCGCCTTATCCGGTAACTATCGTCTTGAGTCCAACCCGGTA
AGACACGACTTATCGCCACTGGCAGCAGCCACTGGTAACAGGATTAGCAGAGCGAGGTATGTAGGCGGTG
CTACAGAGTTCTTGAAGTGGTGGCCTAACTACGGCTACACTAGAAGGACAGTATTTGGTATCTGCGCTCT
GCTGAAGCCAGTTACCTTCGGAAAAAGAGTTGGTAGCTCTTGATCCGGCAAACAAACCACCGCTGGTAGC
GGTGGTTTTTTTGTTTGCAAGCAGCAGATTACGCGCAGAAAAAAAGGATCTCAAGAAGATCCTTTGATCT
TTTCTACGGGGTCTGACGCTCAGTGGAACGAAAACTCACGTTAAGGGATTTTGGTCATGAGATTATCAAA
AAGGATCTTCACCTAGATCCTTTTAAATTAAAAATGAAGTTTTAAATCAATCTAAAGTATATATGAGTAA
ACTTGGTCTGACAGTTACCAATGCTTAATCAGTGAGGCACCTATCTCAGCGATCTGTCTATTTCGTTCAT
CCATAGTTGCCTGACTCCCCGTCGTGTAGATAACTACGATACGGGAGGGCTTACCATCTGGCCCCAGTGC
TGCAATGATACCGCGAGACCCACGCTCACCGGCTCCAGATTTATCAGCAATAAACCAGCCAGCCGGAAGG
GCCGAGCGCAGAAGTGGTCCTGCAACTTTATCCGCCTCCATCCAGTCTATTAATTGTTGCCGGGAAGCTA
GAGTAAGTAGTTCGCCAGTTAATAGTTTGCGCAACGTTGTTGCCATTGCTACAGGCATCGTGGTGTCACG
CTCGTCGTTTGGTATGGCTTCATTCAGCTCCGGTTCCCAACGATCAAGGCGAGTTACATGATCCCCCATG
TTGTGCAAAAAAGCGGTTAGCTCCTTCGGTCCTCCGATCGTTGTCAGAAGTAAGTTGGCCGCAGTGTTAT
CACTCATGGTTATGGCAGCACTGCATAATTCTCTTACTGTCATGCCATCCGTAAGATGCTTTTCTGTGAC
TGGTGAGTACTCAACCAAGTCATTCTGAGAATAGTGTATGCGGCGACCGAGTTGCTCTTGCCCGGCGTCA
ATACGGGATAATACCGCGCCACATAGCAGAACTTTAAAAGTGCTCATCATTGGAAAACGTTCTTCGGGGC
GAAAACTCTCAAGGATCTTACCGCTGTTGAGATCCAGTTCGATGTAACCCACTCGTGCACCCAACTGATC
TTCAGCATCTTTTACTTTCACCAGCGTTTCTGGGTGAGCAAAAACAGGAAGGCAAAATGCCGCAAAAAAG
GGAATAAGGGCGACACGGAAATGTTGAATACTCATACTCTTCCTTTTTCAATATTATTGAAGCATTTATC
AGGGTTATTGTCTCATGAGCGGATACATATTTGAATGTATTTAGAAAAATAAACAAATAGGGGTTCCGCG
CACATTTCCCCGAAAAGTGCCACCTG
[124 nt withheld, positions 9617-9740]
C
[91 nt withheld, positions 9742-9832]
A
[49 nt withheld, positions 9834-9882]
CCTTTGACGTTGGAGTCCACGTTCTTT
[37 nt withheld, positions 9910-9946]
ACCCTATCTCGGTCTATTCTTTTGATTTATAAGGGATTTTGCCGATTTCGGCCTATTGGTTAAAAAATGA
GCTGATTTAACAAAAATTTAACGCGAATTTTAACAAAATATTAACGTTTACAATTTCCCATTCGCCATTC
AGGCTGCGCAACTGTTGGGAAGGGCGATCGGTGCGGGCCTCTTCGCTATTACGCCA
