>Addgene plasmid #40506 | pEMB018 / LRRK2_BC_1309_2210 | addgene partial sequence | sequence record 54023 | DSP2466For 5'-GAATTTCGTCGACAGATC-3'
ATCTCGCAATAAATAAGTATTTTACTGTTTTCGTAACAGTTTTGTAATAAAAAAACCTATAAATATAGGA
TCTATGCACCACCATCACCACCATCACCACTTGGTGCCCCGCGGATCCAAGCACATTGGCTGTAAAGCAA
AGGATATTATTCGTTTCCTGCAGCAGCGTCTTAAGAAGGCCGTGCCCTACAATCGCATGAAGCTGATGAT
CGTCGGGAACACCGGTTCTGGAAAGACAACCCTCTTGCAGCAGCTTATGAAGACTAAGAAGTCCGACTTG
GGGATGCAGAGCGCCACTGTGGGGATCGACGTGAAAGACTGGCCAATCCAAATCCGTGACAAGCGCAAGC
GTGACTTAGTACTGAACGTGTGGGACTTTGCCGGCAGGGAAGAGTTCTACTCTACGCATCCTCACTTCAT
GACTCAGCGTGCCCTCTATCTGGCAGTTTACGACCTCTCAAAGGGCCAGGCTGAGGTGGACGCCATGAAA
CCCTGGCTGTTTAACATCAAGGCTCGTGCTTCCAGCTCCCCTGTGATCTTAGTCGGGACACACTTGGATG
TTTCTGATGAGAAGCAGCGTAAGGCATGTATGAGTAAGATCACCAAAGAGCTGTTGAACAAACGCGGCTT
TCCCGCCATCCGTGATTACCACTTCGTCAACGCTACCGAGGAAAGCGACGCACTGGCCAAGTTACGTAAG
ACCATTATCAACGAAAGCCTGAACTTCAAAATTCGCGACCAGCTGGTGGTCGGACAGCTGATCCCCGACT
GCTACGTGGAACTTGAGAAGATCATCCTGAGCGAGCGCAAGAATGTGCCTATCGAGTTTCCAGTGAT
