>Addgene plasmid #40506 | pEMB018 / LRRK2_BC_1309_2210 | addgene partial sequence | sequence record 54024 | DSP2466Rev 5'-AATAACCCGGATCAGCTT-3'
GCTCGAGTGCGGCCGCAAGCTTTACTCAACAGGCAGATGGACAAGGGCGAGGCACAGAATGCGTGAATCA
GCGACCTCCTCGCTAGTATACCCCTCGGTGTTGAGGTCGAGGAAACTCAGCTGGCCACGATCGGTATGCC
CACATCCTAACCAGATGCTAGCGTTACGCGAGTTGTGGTGCGTTGCCACCATGCACTCAACGATCACGTT
CTTCGGGAGTAAGATACGCCTAGTCAGACACACTAACTCTGCAGAGTTTAGAATGTCGAACACCTGGGCG
CTTGTGGGGCGTTCCTGAGGGTTCTCCTTCAGACACTGCTTAATGAGCTTCTCCACCATAGGCCAGGGTG
CACAACCGTACTCCTTCACGGGGTCAGGCAGCTTGCCCTGGATCTCCAGCTCGTCGAACTCGTTGGGAAA
TTTCAGGCCCTCCACAATCCGGCCTCCGGTAGTGAGAATGTCATACAGGAGCAGGCCAAACGAGTACACG
TCGGCCTGCTGGTTGTAGATCACGTTCCCGCGTGCGACTTCGGGAGCGCGGAACCCAGGTGTACCCTCGC
TAGTCTTGATACCCATACGACAGCAGTACTGGGCTATGCCGTAATCGGCAATTTTGGCAATGATAGCTGC
GTTTGGGTAGAGCGTGAACAGAAGAACATTATGAGGCTTCAGATCGCGATAAATGATCATGGCACTGTGC
AAGTAGCGCAGTCCGTCGGCCACATGCAGGGCGATACGGTGCTGGAGCGTACGGGTCAGGCTAGCCTTGT
CCTGCTGCAGCAGGCGGTCCAATGAACCCTTACTGGCCAGTTCCATCACTAGCATGCGAGGCCTA
